>Addgene plasmid #237320 | pTW386b | addgene full sequence | sequence record 470243 | Addgene NGS Result
AAGCCAAATTAAGGCCGTCACTCGGTCGCTACGCTCCGGGCGTGAGACTGCGGCGGGCGCTGCGGACACA
TACAAAGTTACCCACAGATTCCGTGGATAAGCAGGGGACTAACATGTGAGGCAAAACAGCAGGGCCGCGC
CGGTGGCGTTTTTCCATAGGCTCCGCCCTCCTGCCAGAGTTCACATAAACAGACGCTTTTCCGGTGCATC
TGTGGGAGCCGTGAGGCTCAACCATGAATCTGACAGTACGGGCGAAACCCGACAGGACTTAAAGATCCCC
ACCGTTTCCGGCGGGTCGCTCCCTCTTGCGCTCTCCTGTTCCGACCCTGCCGTTTACCGGATACCTGTTC
CGCCTTTCTCCCTTACGGGAAGTGTGGCGCTTTCTCATAGCTCACACACTGGTATCTCGGCTCGGTGTAG
GTCGTTCGCTCCAAGCTGGGCTGTAAGCAAGAACTCCCCGTTCAGCCCGACTGCTGCGCCTTATCCGGTA
ACTGTTCACTTGAGTCCAACCCGGAAAAGCACGGTAAAACGCCACTGGCAGCAGCCATTGGTAACTGGGA
GTTCGCAGAGGATTTGTTTAGCTAAACACGCGGTTGCTCTTGAAGTGTGCGCCAAAGTCCGGCTACACTG
GAAGGACAGATTTGGTTGCTGTGCTCTGCGAAAGCCAGTTACCACGGTTAAGCAGTTCCCCAACTGACTT
AACCTTCGATCAAACCACCTCCCCAGGTGGTTTTTTCGTTTACAGGGCAAAAGATTACGCGCAGAAAAAA
AGGATCTCAAGAAGATCCTTTGATCTTTTCTACTGAACCGCTCTAGATTTCAGTGCAATTTATCTCTTCA
AATGTAGCACCTGAAGTCAGCCCAGGAGGAAGAGGACATCCGGTCAAATAAAACGAAAGGCTCAGTCGAA
AGACTGGGCCTTTCGTTTTGCTGAGGAGACTTAGGGACCCTTCACTGCCCGCTTTCCAGTCGGGAAACCT
GTCGTGCCAGCTGCATTAATGAATCGGCCAACGCGCGGGGAGAGGCGGTTTGCGTATTGGGCGCCAGGGT
GGTTTTTCTTTTCACCAGTGAGACGGGCAACAGCTGATTGCCCTTCACCGCCTGGCCCTGAGAGAGTTGC
AGCAAGCGGTCCACGCTGGTTTGCCCCAGCAGGCGAAAATCCTGTTTGATGGTGGTTAACGGCGGGATAT
AACATGAGCTGTCTTCGGTATCGTCGTATCCCACTACCGAGATATCCGCACCAACGCGCAGCCCGGACTC
GGTAATGGCGCGCATTGCGCCCAGCGCCATCTGATCGTTGGCAACCAGCATCGCAGTGGGAACGATGCCC
TCATTCAGCATTTGCATGGTTTGTTGAAAACCGGACATGGCACTCCAGTCGCCTTCCCGTTCCGCTATCG
GCTGAATTTGATTGCGAGTGAGATATTTATGCCAGCCAGCCAGACGCAGACGCGCCGAGACAGAACTTAA
TGGGCCCGCTAACAGCGCGATTTGCTGGTGACCCAATGCGACCAGATGCTCCACGCCCAGTCGCGTACCG
TCTTCATGGGAGAAAATAATACTGTTGATGGGTGTCTGGTCAGAGACATCAAGAAATAACGCCGGAACAT
TAGTGCAGGCAGCTTCCACAGCAATGGCATCCTGGTCATCCAGCGGATAGTTAATGATCAGCCCACTGAC
GCGTTGCGCGAGAAGATTGTGCACCGCCGCTTTACAGGCTTCGACGCCGCTTCGTTCTACCATCGACACC
ACCACGCTGGCACCCAGTTGATCGGCGCGAGATTTAATCGCCGCGACAATTTGCGACGGCGCGTGCAGGG
CCAGACTGGAGGTGGCAACGCCAATCAGCAACGACTGTTTGCCCGCCAGTTGTTGTGCCACGCGGTTGGG
AATGTAATTCAGCTCCGCCATCGCCGCTTCCACTTTTTCCCGCGTTTTCGCAGAAACGTGGCTGGCCTGG
TTCACCACGCGGGAAACGGTCTGATAAGAGACACCGGCATACTCTGCGACATCGTATAACGTTACTGGTT
TCACATTCACCACCCTGAATTGACTCTCTTCCGGGCGCTATCATGCCATACCGCGAAAGGTTTTGCACCA
TTCGATGGTGTCGCGCAACGCAATTAATGTAAGTTAGCTCACTCATTAGGCACAATTCTCATGTTTGACA
GCTTATCATCGACTGCACGGTGCACCAATGCTTCTGGCGTCAGGCAGCCATCGGAAGCTGTGGTATGGCT
GTGCAGGTCGTAAATCACTGCATAATTCGTGTCGCTCAAGGCGCACTCCCGTTCTGGATAATGTTTTTTG
CGCCGACATCATAACGGTTCTGGCAAATATTCTGAAATGAGCTGTTGACAATTAATCATCGGCTCGTATA
ATGTGTGGAATTGTGAGCGGATAACAATTTCACACAGGAAACAGCCAGTCCGTTTAGGTGTTTTCACGAG
CACTTCACCAACAATAGGTGCAGTAGGAGATATACATATGGACGCCAAGGACATCGCCTTCGACCAGAAA
TCCCGGGCGGCGCTCCAGGCCGGCGTCGAGAAGCTCGCCAACGCCGTTGGCGTCACCCTCGGCCCACGAG
GGAGAAACGTAGTGCTTGATGAGTACGGCAGTCCCAAAGTGGTAAATGATGGAGTCACCATTGCCCGGGC
TATTGAGCTATATGATCCGATGGAAAATGCTGGTGCAGCATTGATCCGTGAGGTTGCTAGCAAGACCAAT
GATTCTGCTGGTGATGGGACTACAACCGCCTCTGTCCTTGCTCGTGAAATCATCAAGCTGGGCCTTTTGA
GTGTAACTTCTGGTGCAAACCCTGTATCACTTAAGAAAGGAATAGACAAAACAGTGCATGGTCTTATTGA
AGAGCTGGAGAAGAAGGCTAGACCAGTCAAGGGCAGTGGTGATATCAAAGCTGTTGCCTCTATCTCTGCT
GGCAACGATGAACTTATTGGATCTATGATTGCTGATGCTATTGACAAAGTGGGTCCTGATGGTGTCCTTT
CAATTGAGTCTTCATCATCTTTCGAGACTACTGTTGATGTTGAAGAAGGAATGGAGATTGACCGTGGATA
CATTTCCCCTCAATTTGTGACAAACCTCGAGAAATCGATCGTAGAGTTTGAGAATGCTAAGGTTCTTATT
ACTGATCAGAAGATCACCAGCATAAAGGAGATTCTTCCAATCTTGGAGAAGACAACACAGTTGAGAGCTC
CACTGTTTATTATTGCTGAGGACATTACTGGCGAAGCTTTGGCAACCCTTGTTGTTAATAAGCTCCGAGG
AATTCTCAATGTTGCAGCAATCAAAGCCCCAAGTTTTGGTGAGCGACGCAAGGCTGTCCTTCAGGATATT
GCCATTGTGACAGGCGCTGAATTTCTAGCAAAAGACCTGGGTTTGCTGGTTGAGAATGCAACTGAAGAGC
AACTTGGGACAGCGAGAAAAGTCACAATACATCAGACTACAACAACCCTCATAGCGGATGCAGCTAGCAA
AGATGAGATTCAGGCAAGGGTTGCACAGCTAAAGAAGGAACTCTCCGAAACTGATTCGATATATGATACA
GAGAAATTGGCTGAGAGGATTGCAAAGCTTTCTGGTGGTGTGGCTGTCATCAAGGTTGGGGCTGCAACTG
AGACTGAGCTTGAGGACCGTCAACTACGTATCGAGGATGCGAAGAATGCAACTTTCGCAGCTATTGAGGA
GGGCATTGTTCCTGGAGGTGGTACAGCGTATGTGCATCTTTCAACTACCGTCCCTGCGATCAAAGAAACA
ATCGAAGACCATGATGAGCGCCTTGGTGCAGACATTATTCAAAAGGCGTTGGTAGCTCCCGCTTCACTGA
TTGCCCACAATGCTGGAGTGGAAGGGGAAGTGGTAGTTGAGAAGATCAAGGACGGCGAGTGGGAAGTCGG
GTACAATGCGATGAACGACAAGTATGAGAACTTGATTGAGGCGGGTGTTATTGACCCAGCTAAGGTGACG
AGATGCGCGCTCCAGAATGCCGCCTCGGTGGCTGGAATGGTCCTTACCACACAGGCCATTGTTGTCGAGA
AACCGAAGCCTAAGGCTCCTGTTGCTGAGCCGGCAGAGGGAACCCTTACCGTCTAAGGAGCTAGAAATAA
TTTTGTTTAACTTTAAGAAGGAGATATACATATGGCCAAGGAGTTGTACTTCAACAAGGATGGCTCGGCT
ATCAAGAAGCTTCAGACTGGAGTAAACAAGCTTGCTGACCTTGTTGGAGTTACACTGGGACCAAAGGGAA
GGAATGTTGTTTTGGAGAGCAAGTATGGGTCCCCTAGGATTGTCAATGATGGTGTTACAGTTGCAAGAGA
GGTTGAACTGGAGGATCCTGTTGAAAATATTGGAGCTAAGTTGGTTAGGCAAGCAGCAGCAAAGACCAAT
GATTTAGCTGGAGATGGCACAACTACTTCTGTTGTGCTTGCTCAGGGGCTGATTGCTGAGGGTGTTAAGG
TCGTTGCAGCTGGTGCCAATCCTGTGCAAATTACACGTGGTATCGAGAAAACTGCGAAAGCACTAGTTGA
AGAGCTAAAGAAATTGTCAAAGGAGGTTGAAGACAGTGAGCTTGCGGATGTTGCTGCAGTCAGTGCTGGC
AACAATTATGAAATCGGTAATATGATAGCAGAGGCTATGAGCAAGGTTGGCAGGAAGGGTGTGGTTACCC
TTGAAGAAGGGAGAAGTTCTGAGAATAATCTCTATGTTGTGGAGGGAATGCAGTTTGAACGTGGTTATAT
CTCCCCGTATTTTGTAACTGACAGCGAGAAAATGTCTGCAGAATATGAGAACTGCAAGCTTCTTTTGGTG
GACAAAAAAATCACCAACGCAAGGGATCTTATCAATGTTTTGGAGGAGGCCATAAGAGGTGCATACCCAA
TTCTGATAATTGCTGAGGATATTGAGCAGGAGGCTCTTGCTACTCTTGTTGTCAACAAGCTTAGAGGGTC
ATTGAAAATTGCCGCTATCAAAGCCCCTGGTTTTGGTGAGCGCAAGACCCAGTACTTGGATGATATTGCC
ATTCTAACTGGAGCAACTGTAATCAGGGATGAAGTTGGGCTGTCACTTGACAAGGCAGACAAATCAGTTT
TAGGAACGGCTGCAAAGGTGGTCCTTAACAAAGAGTCAACAACAATTGTTGGTGATGGCAGTACACAGGA
AGAAGTGACTAAGAGGGTTGCACAAATAAAAAATCTCATCGAGGCTGCCGAACAAGAATACGAGAAGGAA
AAGCTCAATGAGAGGATTGCAAAGCTTGCTGGTGGTGTTGCAGTCATTCAGGTGGGAGCACAAACAGAGA
CTGAACTAAAAGAGAAGAAGTTGAGAGTTGAGGATGCCCTAAATGCTACCAAGGCTGCTGTTGAGGAAGG
TATTGTTGTTGGTGGAGGGTGCACTCTTCTGAGACTGGCAGCTAGAGTTGACGCCATCAAGGACAACCTG
GAGAATGATGAGCAGAAGGTTGGAGCTGAAATTGTAAGGAGAGCGCTGAGCTACCCGCTTAAATTGATTG
CTAAGAATGCTGGTGTTAATGGAAGCGTTGTTACCGAGAAGGTTCTCTCTAACGATAACTTCAAGTTTGG
TTACAATGCTGCAACTGGACAGTACGAGGATTTGATGGCTGCTGGTATCATTGACCCCACTAAGGTGGTG
AGATGTTGTCTTGAGCATGCTGCGTCGGTGGCCAAGACATTCCTCACATCGGATGTCGTCGTCGTCGAGA
TCAAGGAGCCTGAGCCTGCGCCCGTCACCAACCCGATGGACAACTCCGGCTACGGGTACTGAGGTCGACG
TCGACCGGATAACAATTGCCCTCTAGAAATAATTTTGTTTAACTTTAAGAAGGAGATATACATATGGCCG
CCGCCAGCGTCGCCCCGAAGTATACAACGCTCAAGCCCTTGGCTGATAGAGTGCTTGTAAAGATTAAGTC
TGCTGAGCAGAAGACAACTGGTGGGATTTTGCTTCCTTCGGCTGCTCAGTCTAAACCCCAAGGGGGTGAG
GTAGTTGCCATTGGGGAGGGACGAACTGTTGGGGATAACAAAGTGGAAGTTAGCATTCAGGTTGGATCCC
AAGTCGTATATTCAAAATATGCTGGAACAGAGGTGGAGTTGAATGATTCCAACCATCTGATTCTTAAAGA
GGATGACATCATTGGTATTCTGGAGACTGATGATGCAAAGGACATGAAGCCTCTTAGCGATCGTGTTCTT
ATCAAGGTCGCTGAAGCTGAAGATAAAACTCCTGGTGGCCTATTGCTTACTGAAACAACAAAGGAGAAGC
CGTCTATTGGAACGGTCGTGGCTGTTGGCCCTGGTCCTCTGGATGAGGAAGGCAAGAGGATTCCATTGTC
GGTGTCTGCAGGCAGCACTGTTCTATATTCCAAATATGCTGGCAGCGAGTTCAAGGGCTCTGATGGCACG
AGCTACATAGTGTTGCGGGTGTCAGATCTAATGGCTGTCCTCTCCTGAACGGAGCCAATGTACGCAAAAA
ACCCCGCTTCAGCGGGGTTTTTTCGCCAAAAAAAACCCTGCCCTGTCAGGGGCGGGGTTTTTTTTTAGGG
CCCTACTGACTCTATTCGGCGGTGCTATCGCTAGTGGACATGAAACCTCCTAAGAAGCCGGCGCCGTTGC
ACGAGCCGCAGAGAATTTCACGCTTACCACGGCACAGCCAACATAGCGCGCCCGCTTTAAAGCGCCCATT
AAAATGATCTACGGAATTAACACCGTCTCCTTTACACTGGTTGCAGACGATTGCACCATTGCCTTCGCAG
TCCTGACACACCAGTGACGAGCCTTTTGGCGGGCTTTTTTCGGTTTGATCGTTCTCTGTAGCCATCATAT
GTATATCTCCTGTGCAGTGTCTTAGCTGAATTACCCAATCTTCTCGGTATTGGTGTCATCCGTCGGCCAA
ATTACCGTTTCCATCAGACGCTCCCTCATAAGTGCCAAATTTTCGTCGCTGATGCGTTCATACATCATCG
CATGATCACATTTCTTTATCCATTTGCTGTACAGGTGAAGGCGAGTAATCATCACGCGTTCAGCTAACTC
TTGTTTTTCTTTACCCAGGGCTCGCAGAAAGACTTTCCCATCGGTGGGCTTATTCACCGCTACAAAGTTA
TACAGCCAACGGTACGAAGGTGGGTTCATTTCATATAATTGAGTCAAAACGGTTTTAACGGCTTTGTACG
TGAAGACGTTAATTAGCTGAACATGGATATCCTCGAAGCCTTCATCATAGGTGCCGCCCAGGTTCATATG
TATATCTCCTCATTAATTTCAGCCGTTACGCCCACACCCGTTTCTTAGGAATCAGATCCACCGTTTTAAC
TTTGTCAATACGTGCGGCGACAATGAAGTCGTTTACTGTCAGTCCGCCCGCGCTGGGGGTCTGAAGTTCG
GCACGCACCTGGTTTGGTGCTTCAAAGACGACGGTCGCCGGCGCACCGTCTACTGCCGCGTTAATGCGTG
CCACCAACTCATGACCGCACGCTTCATCACGCACCTTCCATACGCACTGGAGGCGCATGCCATCTGCATC
ATCCAACAGTCGCCAGCCCACAACTTTGTGAAGTAAACGCCTAGCATCCGCGGCGTCAACCGGTGCAGGA
TTCGGTTCCAGCGGGAGGCGGGCTATTGATAACACCGACAGAGTTGGGATCAAGATATTATGCAGCGTAT
CTACATTACCTAAAACACGTTCGCCAAAGTTGCTCTCAATCTCTTCCGGAAACGGGTCGCGCGCCCCGAA
ATCTCCCAGCAGATCGGCCATCATATGTATATCTCCTAATTTTTGTAATTTAATCCCATTCATCATCTGA
GATCATATCATCTTCATCGCGCGGAGGCCTGACTACAACTAACACTTCGGCGGCTGCTTCGCCCACGCCC
TCTGCGGCTAATTTTCGACCTTTCTCTACAACCAGACGTCCTTCACGTTCCACGACGTAAATGCCGTCCT
CCACTACTTCCCGCCGGCCACGGTTGGCGACGACCAGGACACGTTCCGCCTCCGCGCTCCTCCACGGAAG
CGTACGGCCATCTGCCAGCTCAATCACAACCGCTTCGCCTGCAACCTCTGCAACCGGTCCCCAGCCTGGA
ACGACGGCCCAGCGCGTCCAGCCCTTATCCACTTCCACCATGCCTAAATCCGCGTCGGTACGAGTACGTC
TCGGCGCGTGGGCAAGCGCTTCACCGCCGTCGCCCTCGCGCACAACGGGCAACAGCAGCACCGTGGTGGC
TTCTGCCACTTCCCCGTACATAAGGCGGACCACCGGTACAGCGGGCCGAGACGCCGCGGCCGCGGCGTTT
GCTGCCCCGTCTTCATCATCCACTTCTTCGCCCGCGGCTTTGCGGCGCGCGCGATCCAGTTCTGCCTCTA
CACGCGCGCGAGCAGGCTCGGTGTCAACTACTTCCAAGGCGCGTTCCAGCTCCGCAACGCTATCTTCCGC
ATCGATGGCTTCGCGGGACTGACGAAAACGAGCAAATGCCAGGCAGTCACCGGGATTATCGCGGGTGAAA
GCCTCCCAACCGTCGTCCCCGCGGCGCTGCGGAAAATCCTTCATGCTGCGCGCCAGTTCACGCACACCTC
GAGGTTCAAGACGACGATCAATGGCATGGCGGGCCGCGTCGGCACGCTGGCGTGCGTTCAGAAAGCGTAA
TTCATACAAGAGCTCCGGGCCTCCATAGCTATCGAAATAGCGCAAGAGTTCGGCTGGGAAGCCACCCTCA
TCCGCCACCAGGCTGTCGCGCACCTGTGTCGCGACCACCACCGAATTCTGTTCAACACCACTAATACCGG
TAGCTTCTTCAATAGAGGACGGAGTGAATCCTTCACGTGATAGCGCCGAGATCAGCGGCGCGTATTCATG
CCACAGACCCAGTCGATCACGGAGTACAGCCAGGCGTTGCCCTAGATCTAAGTCTTTGTATTTATCAGGG
AGTGGACTCGGCGGCGGGTGAAACGGCTGATACAGTTGGTCCGGGGGTGCGGTCGGTGGCGGTGTGAAAG
GCAGCTTATTGTCACGTGGACCTCCACCAATCGGGCGTCCGTCTGGTCCCAGGATAACAGCCATACCCAT
GGTATATCTCCTAGTTGTACGCGTTGTTGGTGAAGTGCTCGTGAAAACACCTAAACGGACTGGCTGTTTC
CTGTGTGAAATTGTTATCCGCTCACAATTCCACACATTATACGAGCCGATGATTAATTGTCAACAGCTCA
TTTCAGAATATTTGCCAGAACCGTTATGATGTCGGCGCAAAAAACATTATCCAGAACGGGAGTGCGCCTT
GAGCGACACGAATTATGCAGTGATTTACGACCTGCACAGCCATACCACAGCTTCCGATGGCTGCCTGACG
CCAGAAGCATTGGTGCACCGTGCAGTCGATGATAAGCTGTCAAACATGAGAATTGTGCCTAATGAGTGAG
CTAACTTACATTAATTGCGTTGCGCATTAACGGCACTCCTCAGCAAATATAATGACCCTCTTGATAACCC
AAGAGGGCATTTTTTAATGCCCATGGCGTTTATTTGCCGACTACCTTGGTGATCTCGCCTTTCACGTAGT
GGACAAATTCTTCCAACTGATCTGCGCGCGAGGCCAAGCGATCTTCTTCTTGTCCAAGATAAGCCTGTCT
AGCTTCAAGTATGACGGGCTGATACTGGGCCGGCAGGCGCTCCATTGCCCAGTCGGCAGCGACATCCTTC
GGCGCGATTTTGCCGGTTACTGCGCTGTACCAAATGCGGGACAACGTAAGCACTACATTTCGCTCATCTC
CAGCCCAGTCGGGCGGCGAGTTCCATAGCGTTAAGGTTTCATTTAGCGCCTCAAATAGATCCTGTTCAGG
AACCGGATCAAAGAGTTCCTCCGCCGCTGGACCTACCAAGGCAACGCTATGTTCTCTTGCTTTTGTCAGC
AAGATAGCCAGATCAATGTCGATCGTGGCTGGCTCGAAGATACCTGCAAGAATGTCATTGCGCTGCCATT
CTCCAAATTGCAGTTCGCGCTTAGCTGGATAACGCCACGGAATGATGTCGTCGTGCACAACAATGGTGAC
TTCTACAGCGCGGAGAATCTCGCTCTCTCCAGGGGAAGCCGAAGTTTCCAAAAGGTCGTTGATCAAAGCT
CGCCGCGTTGTTTCATCAAGCCTTACGGTCACCGTAACCAGCAAATCAATATCACTGTGTGGCTTCAGGC
CGCCATCCACTGCGGAGCCGTACAAATGTACGGCCAGCAACGTCGGTTCGAGATGGCGCTCGATGACGCC
AACTACCTCTGATAGTTGAGTCGATACTTCGGCGATCACCGCTTCCCTCATACTCTTCCTTTTTCAATAT
TATTGAAGCATTTATCAGGGTTATTGTCTCATGAGCGGATACATATTTGAATGTATTTAGAAAAAT
Features (pLannotate 1.2.2; 23 found; start..end, strand, type, name):
     57..795     -  rep_origin     CloDF13 ori: Plasmids containing the CloDF13 (CDF) origin of replication can be propagated in E. coli cells that contain additional plasmids with compatible origins.
    885..929     +  terminator     rrnB T1 terminator: transcription terminator T1 from the E. coli rrnB gene
    952..2034    -  CDS            lacI: lac repressor; lacI; The lac repressor binds to the lac operator to inhibit transcription in E. coli. This inhibition can be relieved by adding lactose or isopropyl-β-D-thiogalactopyranoside (IPTG).
   2035..2112    -  promoter       lacIq promoter: lacI (mutant); In the lacIq allele, a single base change in the promoter boosts expression of the lacI gene about 10-fold.
   2125..2146    +  protein_bind   CAP binding site: CAP binding activates transcription in the presence of cAMP. E. coli catabolite activator protein
   2165..2182    +  promoter       tet promoter (fragment): E. coli promoter for tetracycline efflux protein gene
   2355..2383    +  promoter       tac promoter: strong E. coli promoter; hybrid between the trp and lac UV5 promoters
   2391..2407    +  protein_bind   lac operator: The lac repressor binds to the lac operator to inhibit transcription in E. coli. This inhibition can be relieved by adding lactose or isopropyl-β-D-thiogalactopyranoside (IPTG). lac repressor encoded by lacI
   2491..4113    +  CDS            RUBA_WHEAT: Experimental evidence at protein level: Swiss-Prot protein existence level 1. This protein binds RuBisCO small and large subunits and is implicated in the assembly of the enzyme oligomer. From Triticum aestivum (Wheat).
   4132..4154    +  RBS            RBS: efficient ribosome binding site from bacteriophage T7 gene 10 (Olins and Rangwala, 1989)
   4165..5799    +  CDS            CPN60B2 (fragment): CPNB2_ARATH - Also known as Cpn60-B(2). Experimental evidence at protein level: Swiss-Prot protein existence level 1. Involved in protein assisted folding. From Arabidopsis thaliana (Mouse-ear cress).
   5844..5866    +  RBS            RBS: efficient ribosome binding site from bacteriophage T7 gene 10 (Olins and Rangwala, 1989)
   5877..6485    +  CDS            CPN20 (fragment): CH20_ARATH - Also known as CHCPN10, CPN21. Experimental evidence at protein level: Swiss-Prot protein existence level 1. Involved in abscisic acid (ABA) signaling, independently of its co-chaperone role. Acts as negative regulator of the CHLH-WRKY40 coupled ABA signaling pathway, downstream of CHLH and upstream of WRKY40. From Arabidopsis thaliana (Mouse-ear cress).
   6595..6882    -  CDS            BSD2 (fragment): BSD2_MAIZE - Experimental evidence at transcript level: Swiss-Prot protein existence level 2. Chloroplast chaperone required for RuBisCo complex biogenesis and translational regulation of the RuBisCo large subunit (RbcL) (PubMed:10330470, PubMed:12239405). Stabilizes an end-state assembly intermediate of eight RbcL subunits until the small subunits (RBCSs) become available to produce a complete stable RuBisCo complex containing eight small and eight large subunits (By similarity). Involved in the differentiation of bundle sheath cells, especially chloroplast structure (PubMed:12239405). From Z
   6906..7274    -  CDS            RBCX2 (fragment): RBCX2_ARATH - Experimental evidence at protein level: Swiss-Prot protein existence level 1. Chaperone involved in RuBisCO assembly process. From Arabidopsis thaliana (Mouse-ear cress).
   7309..7785    -  CDS            ATP1 (fragment): ATP1_ARATH - Also known as PDL1 From Arabidopsis thaliana (Mouse-ear cress).
   7823..9136    -  CDS            RAF1 (fragment): RAF1_MAIZE - Experimental evidence at protein level: Swiss-Prot protein existence level 1. Required for assembly or stability of RuBisCO. Acts at a postchaperonin step to fold and/or assemble the large subunit (LS) into RuBisCO. From Zea mays (Maize).
   9181..9197    -  protein_bind   lac operator: The lac repressor binds to the lac operator to inhibit transcription in E. coli. This inhibition can be relieved by adding lactose or isopropyl-β-D-thiogalactopyranoside (IPTG). lac repressor encoded by lacI
   9205..9233    -  promoter       tac promoter: strong E. coli promoter; hybrid between the trp and lac UV5 promoters
   9406..9423    -  promoter       tet promoter (fragment): E. coli promoter for tetracycline efflux protein gene
   9442..9463    -  protein_bind   CAP binding site: CAP binding activates transcription in the presence of cAMP. E. coli catabolite activator protein
   9553..10341   -  CDS            aadA: S3AD_ECOLX - Experimental evidence at protein level: Swiss-Prot protein existence level 1. Mediates bacterial resistance to the antibiotics streptomycin and spectinomycin. From Escherichia coli.
  10342..10413   -  promoter       AmpR promoter: bla
