[The description below was written by a language model from this plasmid's Addgene catalogue record and pLannotate feature annotations shown in this document.]
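Description:
pTW386b is a 10.4 kb bacterial expression plasmid that supplies a set of rice (Oryza sativa) chloroplast chaperones and Rubisco assembly factors in E. coli. It replicates from the CloDF13 (CDF) origin, which is compatible with other common origin classes, so it can be maintained alongside additional plasmids in the same cell. Selection is by spectinomycin through the aadA aminoglycoside adenylyltransferase gene, here driven by the AmpR (bla) promoter. The plasmid also carries lacI under the lacIq promoter, providing elevated levels of lac repressor.

The payload is arranged as two divergently oriented operons, each controlled by a tac promoter with a lac operator, so both should be repressed by LacI and inducible with IPTG. The forward operon encodes the chaperonin components Cpn60α, Cpn60β and the co-chaperonin Cpn20-1, and annotated T7 gene 10 ribosome binding sites precede the second and third reading frames. The reverse-strand operon encodes, in order, Raf1, a reading frame that by position corresponds to Raf2, RbcX and Bsd2, which act after the chaperonin step to fold the Rubisco large subunit and stabilise its assembly intermediates. The automated annotation labels these reading frames by their closest wheat, Arabidopsis and maize homologues, and tags the presumed Raf2 frame as an unrelated-sounding Arabidopsis entry. The catalogue entry states that all seven genes are from O. sativa. An rrnB T1 terminator is annotated near lacI, but no terminators are annotated at the ends of the operons.

According to the associated study on chaperone selectivity, the plasmid is used to support the assembly of plant Rubisco orthologs in E. coli. The Rubisco subunits themselves are not encoded on it and would presumably be supplied from a separate compatible plasmid.
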