Addgene plasmid #237320: pTW386b
Purpose: expresses O. sativa Cpn60α Cpn60β Cpn20-1 Raf1 Raf2 RbcX Bsd2
Depositing lab: Tina Wang. Depositing organization: University of Wisconsin, Madison. Publication: Effects of chaperone selectivity on the assembly of plant Rubisco orthologs in E. coli. Archer J, Kathpalia M, Lee BU, Li S, Wang T. J Exp Bot. 2025 Mar 31:eraf140. doi: 10.1093/jxb/eraf140. PubMed 40163664.
Backbone
  Vector backbone: CloDF13
  Vector type: Bacterial Expression
Growth in bacteria
  Bacterial resistance: Spectinomycin, 50 μg/mL
  Growth temperature: 37°C
  Growth strain: S2060
  Copy number: Unknown
Gene/Insert
  Gene/Insert name: O. sativa Cpn60α Cpn60β Cpn20-1 Raf1 Raf2 RbcX Bsd2
  Species: O. sativa
Terms and licenses: Academic/Nonprofit Terms; Industry Terms: Not Available to Industry
How to cite: pTW386b was a gift from Tina Wang (Addgene plasmid # 237320 ; http://n2t.net/addgene:237320 ; RRID:Addgene_237320)
